Addgene plasmid #237918: TRBV6-6
Purpose: Encodes TRBV6-6 allele and TRAC to generate TCRs via cloning
Depositing lab: Michael Birnbaum. Depositing organization: Massachusetts Institute of Technology. Publication: Scalable TCR synthesis and screening enable antigen reactivity mapping in vitiligo. Gaglione SA, Mukkamala RS, Krishna C, Smith BE, Wadsworth MH 2nd, Jelinsky SA, Perez CR, Schmidt-Hong L, Katz EL, Gellatly KJ, Ali LR, Shen J, Holec PV, Zhao QH, Chan AO, Xu EJK, Kravarik KM, Guzova JA, Dobson CS, Singh H, Garber M, Dougan M, Dougan SK, Harris JE, Winkler A, Birnbaum ME. Immunity. 2026 Feb 10;59(2):477-493.e9. doi: 10.1016/j.immuni.2026.01.001. Epub 2026 Jan 28. PubMed 41610844.
Backbone
  Vector backbone: pGGA-select
  Backbone manufacturer: Addgene Plasmid #195714
  Backbone size w/o insert (bp): 2518
  Vector type: Synthetic Biology
Growth in bacteria
  Bacterial resistance: Chloramphenicol, 25 μg/mL
  Growth temperature: 37°C
  Growth strain: DH5alpha
  Copy number: High Copy
Gene/Insert
  Gene/Insert name: TRBV6-6-TRAC
  Species: H. sapiens (human)
  Insert size (bp): 417
  Mutation: None
  Entrez Gene: TRBV6-6 (a.k.a. TCRBV13S6A2T, TCRBV6S6, TRBV66)
  Cloning method: Unknown
Terms and licenses: Academic/Nonprofit Terms; Industry Terms: Not Available to Industry
Depositor comments: Please visit https://doi.org/10.1101/2025.04.24.649726 for bioRxiv preprint.
How to cite: TRBV6-6 was a gift from Michael Birnbaum (Addgene plasmid # 237918 ; http://n2t.net/addgene:237918 ; RRID:Addgene_237918)
