[The description below was written by a language model from this plasmid's Addgene catalogue record and pLannotate feature annotations shown in this document.]
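Description:
TRBV6-6 is a small bacterial cloning plasmid built on the pGGA-select backbone, a synthetic-biology vector. It serves as a parts donor rather than an expression construct. The sequenced plasmid is 2,935 nt long. It replicates in E. coli from a high-copy ColE1/pUC-type origin and is selected with chloramphenicol through a cat (chloramphenicol acetyltransferase) gene driven by its own cat promoter. A short fragment of the AmpR promoter is also annotated, but no beta-lactamase coding sequence is present.

The insert is recorded as TRBV6-6-TRAC, of human origin and without mutations. It combines the T cell receptor beta variable gene segment TRBV6-6 with the TCR alpha constant region (TRAC). The automated annotation detects only the alpha-chain portion, as a partial TRA coding feature spanning the plasmid's numbering origin. This feature was matched to a reference influenza-specific TCR alpha chain, most likely because of the shared constant region rather than any shared specificity. The TRBV6-6 segment itself is not separately annotated. The annotated TRA feature is also longer than the listed 417 bp insert size, and the record does not resolve this discrepancy. T7 and SP6 promoters flank the insert region, as is common in cloning vectors. No eukaryotic promoter or polyadenylation signal is annotated.

The stated purpose is to supply this V-beta allele together with TRAC as a modular piece for assembling full TCRs by cloning, as part of a scalable TCR synthesis and screening effort. The record lists the cloning method as unknown and does not describe the assembly sites or the other fragments needed to complete a receptor.
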