Features (pLannotate 1.2.2; 7 found; start..end, strand, type, name):
    437..455     -  promoter       T7 promoter: promoter for bacteriophage T7 RNA polymerase
    465..522     +  promoter       AmpR promoter (fragment): bla
    569..1225    -  CDS            cat: CAT_ECOLX - Experimental evidence at protein level: Swiss-Prot protein existence level 1. This enzyme is an effector of chloramphenicol resistance in bacteria. From Escherichia coli. This protein is used as a marker in many commonly used cloning vectors, such as pACYC184.
   1226..1328    -  promoter       cat promoter: promoter of the E. coli cat gene encoding chloramphenicol acetyltransferase
   1429..2017    +  rep_origin     ori: high-copy-number ColE1/pMB1/pBR322/pUC origin of replication
   2447..2465    +  promoter       SP6 promoter: promoter for bacteriophage SP6 RNA polymerase
   2591..390     +  CDS            TRA (fragment) (across the origin): TRAR1_HUMAN - Experimental evidence at protein level: Swiss-Prot protein existence level 1. The alpha chain of TRAV27*01J42*01C*01/TRBV19*01J2S7*01C*02 alpha-beta T cell receptor (TR) clonotype that is specific for HLA- A*02:01-restricted M/matrix protein 1 immunodominant epitope GILGFVFTL of influenza A virus (IAV). Classified as a public TR clonotype, it is preferentially selected in effector memory CD8-positive T cells among multiple HLA-A*02:01 carriers and confers long-lived immunity against IAV infection. Can cross-recognize sporadically emerging IAV variants by molecular mimicry, induci
>Addgene plasmid #237918 | TRBV6-6 | addgene full sequence | sequence record 486342 | Addgene NGS Result
CTGAGAGACTCTAAATCCAGTGACAAGTCTGTCTGCCTATTCACCGATTTTGATTCTCAAACAAATGTGT
CACAAAGTAAGGATTCTGACGTCTATATCACAGACAAAACTGTGCTAGACATGAGGTCTATGGACTTCAA
GAGCAACAGTGCTGTGGCCTGGAGCAACAAATCTGACTTTGCATGTGCAAACGCCTTCAACAACAGCATT
ATTCCAGAAGATACCTTCTTCCCCAGCCCAGAAAGTTCCTGTGATGTCAAGCTGGTCGAGAAATCTTTTG
AAACAGATACGAACCTAAACTTTCAAAACCTGTCAGTGATTGGGTTCCGAATCCTCCTCCTGAAAGTGGC
CGGGTTTAATCTGCTCATGACGCTGCGGCTGTGGTCCAGCTGAGGAATTCATCAGAAGAGCCTCGAGGCG
GCCGCATGTGAGTCTCCCTATAGTGAGTCGTATTAATTTCGCGGGCGGAACCCCTATTTGTTTATTTTTC
TAAATACATTCAAATATGTATCCGCTCATGAGTAGCACCAGGCGTTTAAGGGCACCAATAACTGCCTTAA
AAAAATTACGCCCCGCCCTGCCACTCATCGCAGTACTGTTGTAATTCATTAAGCATTCTGCCGACATGGA
AGCCATCACAAACGGCATGATGAACCTGAATCGCCAGCGGCATCAGCACCTTGTCGCCTTGCGTATAATA
TTTGCCCATGGTGAAAACGGGGGCGAAGAAGTTGTCCATATTGGCCACGTTTAAATCAAAACTGGTGAAA
CTCACCCAGGGATTGGCTGAGACAAAAAACATATTCTCAATAAACCCTTTAGGGAAATAGGCCAGGTTTT
CACCGTAACACGCCACATCTTGCGAATATATGTGTAGAAACTGCCGGAAATCGTCGTGGTATTCACTCCA
GAGCGATGAAAACGTTTCAGTTTGCTCATGGAAAACGGTGTAACAAGGGTGAACACTATCCCATATCACC
AGCTCACCGTCTTTCATTGCCATACGAAATTCCGGATGAGCATTCATCAGGCGGGCAAGAATGTGAATAA
AGGCCGGATAAAACTTGTGCTTATTTTTCTTTACGGTCTTTAAAAAGGCCGTAATATCCAGCTGAACGGT
CTGGTTATAGGTACATTGAGCAACTGACTGAAATGCCTCAAAATGTTCTTTACGATGCCATTGGGATATA
TCAACGGTGGTATATCCAGTGATTTTTTTCTCCATTTTAGCTTCCTTAGCTCCTGAAAATCTCGATAACT
CAAAAAATACGCCCGGTAGTGATCTTATTTCATTATGGTGAAAGTTGGAACCTCTTACGTGCCGATCAAA
GTCTCATTTTCGCCAAAAGTTGTCATGACCAAAATCCCTTAACGTGAGTTTTCGTTCCACTGAGCGTCAG
ACCCCGTAGAAAAGATCAAAGGATCTTCTTGAGATCCTTTTTTTCTGCGCGTAATCTGCTGCTTGCAAAC
AAAAAAACCACCGCTACCAGCGGTGGTTTGTTTGCCGGATCAAGAGCTACCAACTCTTTTTCCGAAGGTA
ACTGGCTTCAGCAGAGCGCAGATACCAAATACTGTTCTTCTAGTGTAGCCGTAGTTAGGCCACCACTTCA
AGAACTCTGTAGCACCGCCTACATACCTCGCTCTGCTAATCCTGTTACCAGTGGCTGCTGCCAGTGGCGA
TAAGTCGTGTCTTACCGGGTTGGACTCAAGACGATAGTTACCGGATAAGGCGCAGCGGTCGGGCTGAACG
GGGGGTTCGTGCACACAGCCCAGCTTGGAGCGAACGACCTACACCGAACTGAGATACCTACAGCGTGAGC
TATGAGAAAGCGCCACGCTTCCCGAAGGGAGAAAGGCGGACAGGTATCCGGTAAGCGGCAGGGTCGGAAC
AGGAGAGCGCACGAGGGAGCTTCCAGGGGGAAACGCCTGGTATCTTTATAGTCCTGTCGGGTTTCGCCAC
CTCTGACTTGAGCGTCGATTTTTGTGATGCTCGTCAGGGGGGCGGAGCCTATGGAAAAACGCCAGCAATG
CGGCCTTTTTACGGTTCCTGGCCTTTTGCTGGCCTTTTGCTCACATGTTCTTTCCTGCGTTATCCCCTGA
TTCTGTGGATAACCGTATTACCGCCTTTGAGTGAGCTGATACCGCTCGCCGCAGCCGAACGACCGAGCGC
AGCGAGTCAGTGAGCGAGGAAGCCGAAAAATCAATAATCAGACAACAAGATGTGCGAACTCGATATTTTA
CACGACTCTCTTTACCAATTCTGCCCCGAATTACACTTAAAACGACTCAACAGCTTAACGTTGGCTTGCC
ACGCATTACTTGACTGTAAAACTCTCACTCTTACCGAACTTGGCCGTAACCTGCCAACCAAAGCGAGAAC
AAAACATAACATCAAACGAATCGACCGATTGTTAGGTAATCGTCACTTGCAGGAAGGTTTAAACGCATTT
AGGTGACACTATAGAAGTGTGTATCGCTCGAGGCTCTTCAGCATCTAGAGCCACCGGCATGAGCCACCAT
GAGCATCAGCCTCCTGTGCTGTGCAGCCTTTCCTCTCCTGTGGGCAGGTCCAGTGAATGCTGGTGTCACT
CAGACCCCAAAATTCCGCATCCTGAAGATAGGACAGAGCATGACACTGCAGTGTACCCAGGATATGAACC
ATAACTACATGTACTGGTATCGACAAGACCCAGGCATGGGGCTGAAGCTGATTTATTATTCAGTTGGTGC
TGGTATCACTGATAAAGGAGAAGTCCCGAATGGCTACAACGTGAGCAGATCAACCACAGAGGATTTCCCG
CTCAGGCTGGAGTTGGCTGCTCCCTCCCAGACATCTGTATACTAGTCTTCGTCACGAGACGTAATGGAGA
CCATGCGATATCCGTAGGTCTCGAAACCGTCTCGGGGTGAAGACATAGATCCTGCCGTGTACCAG
